Addgene plasmid #131882: pDONR221_MFSD8
Purpose: Gateway entry clone with codon-optimized ORF sequence for subcloning into custom expression vectors
Depositing lab: RESOLUTE Consortium & Giulio Superti-Furga. Depositing organization: CeMM Research Center for Molecular Medicine. Publication: The RESOLUTE consortium: unlocking SLC transporters for drug discovery. Superti-Furga G, Lackner D, Wiedmer T, Ingles-Prieto A, Barbosa B, Girardi E, Goldmann U, Gurtl B, Klavins K, Klimek C, Lindinger S, Lineiro-Retes E, Muller AC, Onstein S, Redinger G, Reil D, Sedlyarov V, Wolf G, Crawford M, Everley R, ... Steppan CM. Nat Rev Drug Discov. 2020 Jul;19(7):429-430. doi: 10.1038/d41573-020-00056-6. PubMed 32265506.
Backbone
  Vector backbone: pDONR221
  Backbone manufacturer: Thermo Fisher Scientific
  Backbone size w/o insert (bp): 2550
  Vector type: Mammalian Expression
Growth in bacteria
  Bacterial resistance: Kanamycin, 50 μg/mL
  Growth temperature: 37°C
  Growth strain: Stbl3
  Copy number: High Copy
Gene/Insert
  Gene/Insert name: MFSD8 (alt name: MGC33302, CLN7)
  Species: H. sapiens (human)
  Insert size (bp): 1554
  Entrez Gene: MFSD8 (a.k.a. CCMD, CLN7)
  Cloning method: Gateway Cloning
  Sequencing primers: 5′ M13-fwd; 3′ M13-rev
Terms and licenses: Academic/Nonprofit Terms; Industry Terms
Depositor comments: For more information on the full Resolute plasmid collection, please see www.addgene.org/depositor-collections/re-solute/. Please provide your feedback on this plasmid to the RESOLUTE consortium by filling out their RESOLUTE repository feedback form: https://forms.office.com/Pages/ResponsePage.aspx?id=0e05yklzmkS7rjFGQL4N7z4feCLQvEJAmVcOCM_u885UN1JJRko0Ukg4TVQwNTZLOUxPQVJWT1NHUCQlQCN0PWcu
How to cite: pDONR221_MFSD8 was a gift from RESOLUTE Consortium & Giulio Superti-Furga (Addgene plasmid # 131882 ; http://n2t.net/addgene:131882 ; RRID:Addgene_131882)
