[The description below was written by a language model from this plasmid's Addgene catalogue record and pLannotate feature annotations shown in this document.]
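Description:
pDONR221_MFSD8 is a Gateway entry clone built on the pDONR221 backbone, carrying a codon-optimized open reading frame for human MFSD8 (also known as CLN7). The sequenced plasmid is about 4.1 kb, made up of a roughly 2.55 kb backbone and a 1,554 bp insert. It is maintained in E. coli at high copy through a ColE1/pUC-type origin of replication and is selected with kanamycin through an aminoglycoside phosphotransferase (KanR) gene. Although the catalogue lists the vector type as mammalian expression, the feature table shows no eukaryotic promoter or polyadenylation signal, so the plasmid serves as a shuttle for the ORF rather than an expression construct in its own right.

The MFSD8 coding sequence lies between attL1 and attL2, the recombination sites used in the Gateway LR reaction. This allows directional transfer of the ORF into any attR-containing destination vector, which then supplies the promoter, tags and selection markers. The annotation describes MFSD8 as a protein that may act as a carrier transporting small solutes using chemiosmotic ion gradients. Upstream of attL1, rrnB T1 and T2 terminators insulate the cassette from read-through transcription from the backbone. A T7 promoter sits just beyond attL2 and points back toward the insert. The short lacI and lacZα fragments are backbone remnants, and M13 forward and reverse sites flank the cassette for sequence verification. The annotated features do not indicate any epitope tag or reporter fused to the ORF. The plasmid belongs to a consortium collection of solute carrier (SLC) transporter clones intended for subcloning into custom expression vectors for transporter research and drug discovery.
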