Features (pLannotate 1.2.2; 10 found; start..end, strand, type, name):
    121..213     +  CDS            lacI (fragment): lac repressor; lacI; The lac repressor binds to the lac operator to inhibit transcription in E. coli. This inhibition can be relieved by adding lactose or isopropyl-β-D-thiogalactopyranoside (IPTG).
    268..295     -  terminator     rrnB T2 terminator: transcription terminator T2 from the E. coli rrnB gene
    427..470     +  terminator     rrnB T1 terminator: Escherichia coli rrnB; transcription terminator T1 from the E. coli rrnB gene
    517..553     -  CDS            lacZα (fragment): LacZα fragment of β-galactosidase; lacZ fragment
    569..668     +  protein_bind   attL1: mutant version of attL; recombination site for the Gateway® LR reaction LR Clonase™
    674..2227    +  CDS            MFSD8: MFSD8_HUMAN - Also known as CLN7. Experimental evidence at protein level: Swiss-Prot protein existence level 1. May be a carrier that transport small solutes by using chemiosmotic ion gradients. From Homo sapiens (Human).
   2229..2328    -  protein_bind   attL2: mutant version of attL; recombination site for the Gateway® LR reaction LR Clonase™
   2346..2364    -  promoter       T7 promoter: promoter for bacteriophage T7 RNA polymerase
   2498..3307    +  CDS            KanR: aminoglycoside phosphotransferase; aph(3')-Ia; confers resistance to kanamycin in bacteria or G418 (Geneticin®) in eukaryotes
   3454..4042    +  rep_origin     ori: high-copy-number ColE1/pMB1/pBR322/pUC origin of replication
>Addgene plasmid #131882 | pDONR221_MFSD8 | addgene full sequence | sequence record 259075 | Addgene NGS Result
CTTTCCTGCGTTATCCCCTGATTCTGTGGATAACCGTATTACCGCCTTTGAGTGAGCTGATACCGCTCGC
CGCAGCCGAACGACCGAGCGCAGCGAGTCAGTGAGCGAGGAAGCGGAAGAGCGCCCAATACGCAAACCGC
CTCTCCCCGCGCGTTGGCCGATTCATTAATGCAGCTGGCACGACAGGTTTCCCGACTGGAAAGCGGGCAG
TGAGCGCAACGCAATTAATACGCGTACCGCTAGCCAGGAAGAGTTTGTAGAAACGCAAAAAGGCCATCCG
TCAGGATGGCCTTCTGCTTAGTTTGATGCCTGGCAGTTTATGGCGGGCGTCCTGCCCGCCACCCTCCGGG
CCGTTGCTTCACAACGTTCAAATCCGCTCCCGGCGGATTTGTCCTACTCAGGAGAGCGTTCACCGACAAA
CAACAGATAAAACGAAAGGCCCAGTCTTCCGACTGAGCCTTTCGTTTTATTTGATGCCTGGCAGTTCCCT
ACTCTCGCGTTAACGCTAGCATGGATGTTTTCCCAGTCACGACGTTGTAAAACGACGGCCAGTCTTAAGC
TCGGGCCCCAAATAATGATTTTATTTTGACTGATAGTGACCTGTTCGTTGCAACACATTGATGAGCAATG
CTTTTTTATAATGCCAACTTTGTACAAAAAAGCAGGCTCCACCATGGCCGGCCTGAGGAACGAGTCCGAG
CAGGAGCCTCTGCTGGGCGACACACCAGGCTCTCGCGAGTGGGATATCCTGGAGACCGAGGAGCACTACA
AGTCTCGGTGGAGAAGCATCCGGATCCTGTATCTGACCATGTTCCTGAGCTCCGTGGGCTTTAGCGTGGT
CATGATGTCCATCTGGCCATACCTGCAGAAGATCGACCCCACCGCCGATACAAGCTTCCTGGGCTGGGTC
ATCGCCTCCTACTCTCTGGGCCAGATGGTGGCCAGCCCAATCTTTGGCCTGTGGTCCAATTATAGGCCAC
GCAAGGAGCCCCTGATCGTGTCCATCCTGATCTCTGTGGCCGCCAACTGCCTGTACGCCTATCTGCACAT
CCCCGCCTCTCACAATAAGTACTATATGCTGGTGGCAAGAGGACTGCTGGGAATCGGAGCAGGCAACGTG
GCAGTGGTGCGGTCTTACACAGCAGGAGCCACCAGCCTGCAGGAGAGAACATCTAGCATGGCCAATATCT
CCATGTGCCAGGCCCTGGGCTTCATCCTGGGACCCGTGTTCCAGACCTGTTTCACATTTCTGGGCGAGAA
GGGCGTGACCTGGGACGTGATCAAGCTGCAGATCAACATGTATACCACACCAGTGCTGCTGTCCGCCTTC
CTGGGCATCCTGAATATCATCCTGATCCTGGCCATCCTGCGGGAGCACAGAGTGGACGATTCCGGCAGGC
AGTGTAAGTCTATCAACTTTGAGGAGGCCTCTACAGACGAGGCCCAGGTGCCCCAGGGCAACATCGATCA
GGTGGCCGTGGTGGCCATCAATGTGCTGTTCTTTGTGACACTGTTCATCTTTGCCCTGTTCGAGACCATC
ATCACACCTCTGACCATGGACATGTACGCCTGGACCCAGGAGCAGGCCGTGCTGTATAATGGCATCATCC
TGGCCGCCCTGGGAGTGGAGGCAGTGGTCATCTTCCTGGGCGTGAAGCTGCTGAGCAAGAAGATCGGAGA
GAGGGCAATCCTGCTGGGAGGACTGATCGTGGTGTGGGTGGGCTTCTTTATCCTGCTGCCCTGGGGCAAC
CAGTTCCCTAAGATCCAGTGGGAGGATCTGCACAACAATTCCATCCCTAATACCACATTTGGCGAGATCA
TCATCGGCCTGTGGAAGAGCCCTATGGAGGACGATAACGAGAGGCCAACCGGATGCTCCATCGAGCAGGC
CTGGTGTCTGTACACACCAGTGATCCACCTGGCCCAGTTCCTGACCAGCGCCGTGCTGATCGGACTGGGA
TATCCCGTGTGCAATCTGATGTCTTACACACTGTATAGCAAGATCCTGGGCCCCAAGCCTCAGGGCGTGT
ACATGGGATGGCTGACCGCAAGCGGATCCGGAGCCCGGATCCTGGGCCCCATGTTCATCTCTCAGGTGTA
TGCCCACTGGGGCCCTAGATGGGCCTTTAGCCTGGTGTGCGGCATCATCGTGCTGACCATCACACTGCTG
GGCGTGGTGTACAAGAGACTGATCGCCCTGTCCGTGAGGTACGGCCGCATCCAGGAGGACCCAGCTTTCT
TGTACAAAGTTGGCATTATAAGAAAGCATTGCTTATCAATTTGTTGCAACGAACAGGTCACTATCAGTCA
AAATAAAATCATTATTTGCCATCCAGCTGATATCCCCTATAGTGAGTCGTATTACATGGTCATAGCTGTT
TCCTGGCAGCTCTGGCCCGTGTCTCAAAATCTCTGATGTTACATTGCACAAGATAAAAATATATCATCAT
GAACAATAAAACTGTCTGCTTACATAAACAGTAATACAAGGGGTGTTATGAGCCATATTCAACGGGAAAC
GTCGAGGCCGCGATTAAATTCCAACATGGATGCTGATTTATATGGGTATAAATGGGCTCGCGATAATGTC
GGGCAATCAGGTGCGACAATCTATCGCTTGTATGGGAAGCCCGATGCGCCAGAGTTGTTTCTGAAACATG
GCAAAGGTAGCGTTGCCAATGATGTTACAGATGAGATGGTCAGACTAAACTGGCTGACGGAATTTATGCC
TCTTCCGACCATCAAGCATTTTATCCGTACTCCTGATGATGCATGGTTACTCACCACTGCGATCCCCGGA
AAAACAGCATTCCAGGTATTAGAAGAATATCCTGATTCAGGTGAAAATATTGTTGATGCGCTGGCAGTGT
TCCTGCGCCGGTTGCATTCGATTCCTGTTTGTAATTGTCCTTTTAACAGCGATCGCGTATTTCGTCTCGC
TCAGGCGCAATCACGAATGAATAACGGTTTGGTTGATGCGAGTGATTTTGATGACGAGCGTAATGGCTGG
CCTGTTGAACAAGTCTGGAAAGAAATGCATAAACTTTTGCCATTCTCACCGGATTCAGTCGTCACTCATG
GTGATTTCTCACTTGATAACCTTATTTTTGACGAGGGGAAATTAATAGGTTGTATTGATGTTGGACGAGT
CGGAATCGCAGACCGATACCAGGATCTTGCCATCCTATGGAACTGCCTCGGTGAGTTTTCTCCTTCATTA
CAGAAACGGCTTTTTCAAAAATATGGTATTGATAATCCTGATATGAATAAATTGCAGTTTCATTTGATGC
TCGATGAGTTTTTCTAATCAGAATTGGTTAATTGGTTGTAACACTGGCAGAGCATTACGCTGACTTGACG
GGACGGCGCAAGCTCATGACCAAAATCCCTTAACGTGAGTTACGCGTCGTTCCACTGAGCGTCAGACCCC
GTAGAAAAGATCAAAGGATCTTCTTGAGATCCTTTTTTTCTGCGCGTAATCTGCTGCTTGCAAACAAAAA
AACCACCGCTACCAGCGGTGGTTTGTTTGCCGGATCAAGAGCTACCAACTCTTTTTCCGAAGGTAACTGG
CTTCAGCAGAGCGCAGATACCAAATACTGTTCTTCTAGTGTAGCCGTAGTTAGGCCACCACTTCAAGAAC
TCTGTAGCACCGCCTACATACCTCGCTCTGCTAATCCTGTTACCAGTGGCTGCTGCCAGTGGCGATAAGT
CGTGTCTTACCGGGTTGGACTCAAGACGATAGTTACCGGATAAGGCGCAGCGGTCGGGCTGAACGGGGGG
TTCGTGCACACAGCCCAGCTTGGAGCGAACGACCTACACCGAACTGAGATACCTACAGCGTGAGCTATGA
GAAAGCGCCACGCTTCCCGAAGGGAGAAAGGCGGACAGGTATCCGGTAAGCGGCAGGGTCGGAACAGGAG
AGCGCACGAGGGAGCTTCCAGGGGGAAACGCCTGGTATCTTTATAGTCCTGTCGGGTTTCGCCACCTCTG
ACTTGAGCGTCGATTTTTGTGATGCTCGTCAGGGGGGCGGAGCCTATGGAAAAACGCCAGCAACGCGGCC
TTTTTACGGTTCCTGGCCTTTTGCTGGCCTTTTGCTCACATGTT
