>Addgene plasmid #131882 | pDONR221_MFSD8 | depositor partial sequence | sequence record 253164 | Codon-optimized ORF of MFSD8
ATGGCCGGCCTGAGGAACGAGTCCGAGCAGGAGCCTCTGCTGGGCGACACACCAGGCTCTCGCGAGTGGG
ATATCCTGGAGACCGAGGAGCACTACAAGTCTCGGTGGAGAAGCATCCGGATCCTGTATCTGACCATGTT
CCTGAGCTCCGTGGGCTTTAGCGTGGTCATGATGTCCATCTGGCCATACCTGCAGAAGATCGACCCCACC
GCCGATACAAGCTTCCTGGGCTGGGTCATCGCCTCCTACTCTCTGGGCCAGATGGTGGCCAGCCCAATCT
TTGGCCTGTGGTCCAATTATAGGCCACGCAAGGAGCCCCTGATCGTGTCCATCCTGATCTCTGTGGCCGC
CAACTGCCTGTACGCCTATCTGCACATCCCCGCCTCTCACAATAAGTACTATATGCTGGTGGCAAGAGGA
CTGCTGGGAATCGGAGCAGGCAACGTGGCAGTGGTGCGGTCTTACACAGCAGGAGCCACCAGCCTGCAGG
AGAGAACATCTAGCATGGCCAATATCTCCATGTGCCAGGCCCTGGGCTTCATCCTGGGACCCGTGTTCCA
GACCTGTTTCACATTTCTGGGCGAGAAGGGCGTGACCTGGGACGTGATCAAGCTGCAGATCAACATGTAT
ACCACACCAGTGCTGCTGTCCGCCTTCCTGGGCATCCTGAATATCATCCTGATCCTGGCCATCCTGCGGG
AGCACAGAGTGGACGATTCCGGCAGGCAGTGTAAGTCTATCAACTTTGAGGAGGCCTCTACAGACGAGGC
CCAGGTGCCCCAGGGCAACATCGATCAGGTGGCCGTGGTGGCCATCAATGTGCTGTTCTTTGTGACACTG
TTCATCTTTGCCCTGTTCGAGACCATCATCACACCTCTGACCATGGACATGTACGCCTGGACCCAGGAGC
AGGCCGTGCTGTATAATGGCATCATCCTGGCCGCCCTGGGAGTGGAGGCAGTGGTCATCTTCCTGGGCGT
GAAGCTGCTGAGCAAGAAGATCGGAGAGAGGGCAATCCTGCTGGGAGGACTGATCGTGGTGTGGGTGGGC
TTCTTTATCCTGCTGCCCTGGGGCAACCAGTTCCCTAAGATCCAGTGGGAGGATCTGCACAACAATTCCA
TCCCTAATACCACATTTGGCGAGATCATCATCGGCCTGTGGAAGAGCCCTATGGAGGACGATAACGAGAG
GCCAACCGGATGCTCCATCGAGCAGGCCTGGTGTCTGTACACACCAGTGATCCACCTGGCCCAGTTCCTG
ACCAGCGCCGTGCTGATCGGACTGGGATATCCCGTGTGCAATCTGATGTCTTACACACTGTATAGCAAGA
TCCTGGGCCCCAAGCCTCAGGGCGTGTACATGGGATGGCTGACCGCAAGCGGATCCGGAGCCCGGATCCT
GGGCCCCATGTTCATCTCTCAGGTGTATGCCCACTGGGGCCCTAGATGGGCCTTTAGCCTGGTGTGCGGC
ATCATCGTGCTGACCATCACACTGCTGGGCGTGGTGTACAAGAGACTGATCGCCCTGTCCGTGAGGTACG
GCCGCATCCAGGAG
